>Addgene plasmid #40607 | pTH732-2µ-RLuc/staCFLuc | depositor full sequence | sequence record 52666 | pTH732-2µ-RLuc/staCFLuc sequence 9104 bps
TCTTCCGCTTCCTCGCTCACTGACTCGCTGCGCTCGGTCGTTCGGCTGCGGCGAGCGGTATCAGCTCACT
CAAAGGCGGTAATACGGTTATCCACAGAATCAGGGGATAACGCAGGAAAGAACATGTGAGCAAAAGGCCA
GCAAAAGGCCAGGAACCGTAAAAAGGCCGCGTTGCTGGCGTTTTTCCATAGGCTCCGCCCCCCTGACGAG
CATCACAAAAATCGACGCTCAAGTCAGAGGTGGCGAAACCCGACAGGACTATAAAGATACCAGGCGTTTC
CCCCTGGAAGCTCCCTCGTGCGCTCTCCTGTTCCGACCCTGCCGCTTACCGGATACCTGTCCGCCTTTCT
CCCTTCGGGAAGCGTGGCGCTTTCTCATAGCTCACGCTGTAGGTATCTCAGTTCGGTGTAGGTCGTTCGC
TCCAAGCTGGGCTGTGTGCACGAACCCCCCGTTCAGCCCGACCGCTGCGCCTTATCCGGTAACTATCGTC
TTGAGTCCAACCCGGTAAGACACGACTTATCGCCACTGGCAGCAGCCACTGGTAACAGGATTAGCAGAGC
GAGGTATGTAGGCGGTGCTACAGAGTTCTTGAAGTGGTGGCCTAACTACGGCTACACTAGAAGGACAGTA
TTTGGTATCTGCGCTCTGCTGAAGCCAGTTACCTTCGGAAAAAGAGTTGGTAGCTCTTGATCCGGCAAAC
AAACCACCGCTGGTAGCGGTGGTTTTTTTGTTTGCAAGCAGCAGATTACGCGCAGAAAAAAAGGATCTCA
AGAAGATCCTTTGATCTTTTCTACGGGGTCTGACGCTCAGTGGAACGAAAACTCACGTTAAGGGATTTTG
GTCATGAGATTATCAAAAAGGATCTTCACCTAGATCCTTTTAAATTAAAAATGAAGTTTTAAATCAATCT
AAAGTATATATGAGTAAACTTGGTCTGACAGTTACCAATGCTTAATCAGTGAGGCACCTATCTCAGCGAT
CTGTCTATTTCGTTCATCCATAGTTGCCTGACTCCCCGTCGTGTAGATAACTACGATACGGGAGGGCTTA
CCATCTGGCCCCAGTGCTGCAATGATACCGCGAGACCCACGCTCACCGGCTCCAGATTTATCAGCAATAA
ACCAGCCAGCCGGAAGGGCCGAGCGCAGAAGTGGTCCTGCAACTTTATCCGCCTCCATCCAGTCTATTAA
TTGTTGCCGGGAAGCTAGAGTAAGTAGTTCGCCAGTTAATAGTTTGCGCAACGTTGTTGCCATTGCTACA
GGCATCGTGGTGTCACGCTCGTCGTTTGGTATGGCTTCATTCAGCTCCGGTTCCCAACGATCAAGGCGAG
TTACATGATCCCCCATGTTGTGCAAAAAAGCGGTTAGCTCCTTCGGTCCTCCGATCGTTGTCAGAAGTAA
GTTGGCCGCAGTGTTATCACTCATGGTTATGGCAGCACTGCATAATTCTCTTACTGTCATGCCATCCGTA
AGATGCTTTTCTGTGACTGGTGAGTACTCAACCAAGTCATTCTGAGAATAGTGTATGCGGCGACCGAGTT
GCTCTTGCCCGGCGTCAATACGGGATAATACCGCGCCACATAGCAGAACTTTAAAAGTGCTCATCATTGG
AAAACGTTCTTCGGGGCGAAAACTCTCAAGGATCTTACCGCTGTTGAGATCCAGTTCGATGTAACCCACT
CGTGCACCCAACTGATCTTCAGCATCTTTTACTTTCACCAGCGTTTCTGGGTGAGCAAAAACAGGAAGGC
AAAATGCCGCAAAAAAGGGAATAAGGGCGACACGGAAATGTTGAATACTCATACTCTTCCTTTTTCAATA
TTATTGAAGCATTTATCAGGGTTATTGTCTCATGAGCGGATACATATTTGAATGTATTTAGAAAAATAAA
CAAATAGGGGTTCCGCGCACATTTCCCCGAAAAGTGCCACCTGACGTCTAAGAAACCATTATTATCATGA
CATTAACCTATAAAAATAGGCGTATCACGAGGCCCTTTCGTCTTCAAGAATTAGCTTTTCAATTCAATTC
ATCATTTTTTTTTTATTCTTTTTTTTGATTTCGGTTTCTTTGAAATTTTTTTGATTCGGTAATCTCCGAA
CAGAAGGAAGAACGAAGGAAGGAGCACAGACTTAGATTGGTATATATACGCATATGTAGTGTTGAAGAAA
CATGAAATTGCCCAGTATTCTTAACCCAACTGCACAGAACAAAAACATGCAGGAAACGAAGATAAATCAT
GTCGAAAGCTACATATAAGGAACGTGCTGCTACTCATCCTAGTCCTGTTGCTGCCAAGCTATTTAATATC
ATGCACGAAAAGCAAACAAACTTGTGTGCTTCATTGGATGTTCGTACCACCAAGGAATTACTGGAGTTAG
TTGAAGCATTAGGTCCCAAAATTTGTTTACTAAAAACACATGTGGATATCTTGACTGATTTTTCCATGGA
GGGCACAGTTAAGCCGCTAAAGGCATTATCCGCCAAGTACAATTTTTTACTCTTCGAAGACAGAAAATTT
GCTGACATTGGTAATACAGTCAAATTGCAGTACTCTGCGGGTGTATACAGAATAGCAGAATGGGCAGACA
TTACGAATGCACACGGTGTGGTGGGCCCAGGTATTGTTAGCGGTTTGAAGCAGGCGGCAGAAGAAGTAAC
AAAGGAACCTAGAGGCCTTTTGATGTTAGCAGAATTGTCATGCAAGGGCTCCCTATCTACTGGAGAATAT
ACTAAGGGTACTGTTGACATTGCGAAGAGCGACAAAGATTTTGTTATCGGCTTTATTGCTCAAAGAGACA
TGGGTGGAAGAGATGAAGGTTACGATTGGTTGATTATGACACCCGGTGTGGGTTTAGATGACAAGGGAGA
CGCATTGGGTCAACAGTATAGAACCGTGGATGATGTGGTCTCTACAGGATCTGACATTATTATTGTTGGA
AGAGGACTATTTGCAAAGGGAAGGGATGCTAAGGTAGAGGGTGAACGTTACAGAAAAGCAGGCTGGGAAG
CATATTTGAGAAGATGCGGCCAGCAAAACTAAAAAACTGTATTATAAGTAAATGCATGTATACTAAACTC
ACAAATTAGAGCTTCAATTTAATTATATCAGTTATTACCCAATTCTCATGTTTGACAGCTTATCATCGGA
TCGATCCAATATCAAAGGAAATGATAGCATTGAAGGATGAGACTAATCCAATTGAGGAGTGGCAGCATAT
AGAACAGCTAAAGGGTAGTGCTGAAGGAAGCATACGATACCCCGCATGGAATGGGATAATATCACAGGAG
GTACTAGACTACCTTTCATCCTACATAAATAGACGCATATAAGTACGCATTTAAGCATAAACACGCACTA
TGCCGTTCTTCTCATGTATATATATATACAGGCAACACGCAGATATAGGTGCGACGTGAACAGTGAGCTG
TATGTGCGCAGCTCGCGTTGCATTTTCGGAAGCGCTCGTTTTCGGAAACGCTTTGAAGTTCCTATTCCGA
AGTTCCTATTCTCTAGCTAGAAAGTATAGGAACTTCAGAGCGCTTTTGAAAACCAAAAGCGCTCTGAAGA
CGCACTTTCAAAAAACCAAAAACGCACCGGACTGTAACGAGCTACTAAAATATTGCGAATACCGCTTCCA
CAAACATTGCTCAAAAGTATCTCTTTGCTATATATCTCTGTGCTATATCCCTATATAACCTACCCATCCA
CCTTTCGCTCCTTGAACTTGCATCTAAACTCGACCTCTACATTTTTTATGTTTATCTCTAGTATTACTCT
TTAGACAAAAAAATTGTAGTAAGAACTATTCATAGAGTGAATCGAAAACAATACGAAAATGTAAACATTT
CCTATACGTAGTATATAGAGACAAAATAGAAGAAACCGTTCATAATTTTCTGACCAATGAAGAATCATCA
ACGCTATCACTTTCTGTTCACAAAGTATGCGCAATCCACATCGGTATAGAATATAATCGGGGATGCCTTT
ATCTTGAAAAAATGCACCCGCAGCTTCGCTAGTAATCAGTAAACGCGGGAAGTGGAGTCAGGCTTTTTTT
ATGGAAGAGAAAATAGACACCAAAGTAGCCTTCTTCTAACCTTAACGGACCTACAGTGCAAAAAGTTATC
AAGAGACTGCATTATAGAGCGCACAAAGGAGAAAAAAAGTAATCTAAGATGCTTTGTTAGAAAAATAGCG
CTCTCGGGATGCATTTTTGTAGAACAAAAAAGAAGTATAGATTCTTTGTTGGTAAAATAGCGCTCTCGCG
TTGCATTTCTGTTCTGTAAAAATGCAGCTCAGATTCTTTGTTTGAAAAATTAGCGCTCTCGCGTTGCATT
TTTGTTTTACAAAAATGAAGCACAGATTCTTCGTTGGTAAAATAGCGCTTTCGCGTTGCATTTCTGTTCT
GTAAAAATGCAGCTCAGATTCTTTGTTTGAAAAATTAGCGCTCTCGCGTTGCATTTTTGTTCTACAAAAT
GAAGCACAGATGCTTCGTTCCGCTCGAGGGCATGCGAAGGAAAATGAGAAATATCGAGGGAGACGATTCA
GAGGAGCAGGACAAACTATAACCGACTGTTTGTTGGAGGATGCCGTACATAACGAACACTGCTGAAGCTA
CCATGTCTACAGTTTAGAGGAATGGGTACAACTCACAGGCGAGGGATGGTGTTCACTCGTGCTAGCAAAC
GCGGTGGGAGCAAAAAGTAGAATATTATCTTTTATTCGTGAAACTTCGAACACTGTCATCTAAAGATGCT
ATATACTAATATAGGCATACTTGATAATGGAAACTATAAATCGTGAAGGCATAGGAGATCCGCTTATTTA
GAAGTGTCGAATTCTTACGACATTTGTTCATTTTTGAGAACTCGCTCAACGAACGATTTGATATATTTTC
CCATTTCATCAGGTGCATCTTCTTGCGAAAAATGAAGACCTTTTACTTTGACAAATTCAGTATTAGGAAA
CTTCTTGGCACCTTCAACAATAGCATTGGAAAAGAATCCTGGGTCCGATTCAATAAACATTTTTGGTAAA
TCATCACTTGCACGTAGATAAGCATTATAATTCCTAACAATTTGTACAACGTCAGGTTTACCACCTTTTA
CTAACGGGATTTCACGAGGCCATGATAATGTTGGACGACGAACTTCACCTTTCTCTTTGAATGGTTCAAG
ATATGCTGCAAATTCTTCTGGTTCTAACTTTCTCATGATTTTTGATGGCAACATGGTTTCCACGAAGAAG
TTATTCTCCAAAACCATTTTTTCTCCTTCTTCAGATTTGATCAACGCAATATCTTCTTCAATATCAGGCC
ATTCATCCCATGATTCAATCACATCTACTACACTTTCAGCGTGAACTATTGCTTTGATCTTATCTTGATG
CTCATAGCTATAATGAAATGCCAAACAAGCACCCCAATCATGGCCGACAAAAATGATCTTCTTTGGTAAA
TTAAGAAGTTCAAACCATGCAGTAAGATATTTGTAATGATCAAGTAACCTATAAGAACCATTACCAGATT
TGCCTGATTTGCCCATACCAATAAGGTCTGGTATAATACACCGCGCTACTGGCTCAATATGTGGCACAAC
ATGTCGCCATAAATAAGAAGAGGCCGCGTTACCATGTAAAAAAATAACAGCATTTTCTGCATGTTTTTCT
GAATCATAATAATTAATAAATGAATCAAGAACATTCATTTGTTTACATCTGGCCCACCACTGCGGACCAG
TTATCATCCGTTTCCTTTGTTCTGGATCATAAACTTTCGAAGTCATCCCGGGGAGTTGATTGTATGCTTG
GTATAGCTTGAAATATTGTGCAGAAAAAGAAACAAGGAAGAAAGGGAACGAGAACAATGACGAGGAAACA
AAAGATTAATAATTGCAGGTCTATTTATACTTGATAGCAAAGCGGCAAACTTTTTTTATTTCAAATTCAA
GTAACTGGAAGGAAGGCCGTATACCGTTGCTCATTAGAGAGTAGTGTGCGTGAATGAAGGAAGGAAAAAG
TTTCGTGTGTTCGAAGATACCCCTCATCAGCTCTGGAACAACGACATCTGTTGGTGCTGTCTTTGTCGTT
AATTTTTTCCTTTAGTGTCTTCCATCATTTTTTTTGTCATTGCGGATATGGTGAGACAACAACGGGGGAG
AGAGAAAAGAAAAAAAAAGAAAAGAATCCGGGAGTTTATCATTATCAATACTGCCATTTCAAAGAATACG
TAAATAATTAATAGTAGTGATTTTCCTAACTTTATTTAGTCAAAAAATTAGCCTTTTAATTCTGCTGTAA
CCCGTACATGCCCAAAATAGGGGGCGGGTTACACAGAATATATAACATCGTAGGTGTCTGGGTGAACAGT
TTATTCCTGGCATCCACTAAATATAATGGAGCCCGCTTTTTAAGCTGGCATCCAGAAAAAAAAAGAATCC
CAGCACCAAAATATTGTTTTCTTCACCAACCATCAGTTCATAGGTCCATTCTCTTAGCGCAACTACAGAG
AACAGGGGCACAAACAGGCAAAAAACGGGCACAACCTCAATGGAGTGATGCAACCTGCCTGGAGTAAATG
ATGACACAAGGCAATTGACCCACGCATGTATCTATCTCATTTTCTTACACCTTCTATTACCTTCTGCTCT
CTCTGATTTGGAAAAAGCTGAAAAAAAAGGTTGAAACCAGTTCCCTGAAATTATTCCCCTACTTGACTAA
TAAGTATATAAAGAACGGTAGGTATTGATTGTAATTCTGTAAATCTATTTCTTAAACTTCTTAAATTCTA
CTTTTATAGTTAGTCTTTTTTTTTAGTTTTAAAACACCAAGAACTTAGTTTCGACGGATCCATGGAAGAC
GCCAAAAACATAAAGAAAGGCCCGGCGCCATTCTATCCTCTAGAGGATGGAACCGCTGGAGAGCAACTGC
ATAAGGCTATGAAGAGATACGCCCTGGTTCCTGGAACAATTGCTTTTACAGATGCACATATCGAGGTGAA
CATCACGTACGCGGAATACTTCGAAATGTCCGTTCGGTTGGCAGAAGCTATGAAACGATATGGGCTGAAT
ACAAATCACAGAATCGTCGTATGCAGTGAAAACTCTCTTCAATTCTTTATGCCGGTGTTGGGCGCGTTAT
TTATCGGAGTTGCAGTTGCGCCCGCGAACGACATTTATAATGAACGTGAATTGCTCAACAGTATGAACAT
TTCGCAGCCTACCGTAGTGTTTGTTTCCAAAAAGGGGTTGCAAAAAATTTTGAACGTGCAAAAAAAATTA
CCAATAATCCAGAAAATTATTATCATGGATTCTAAAACGGATTACCAGGGATTTCAGTCGATGTACACGT
TCGTCACATCTCATCTACCTCCCGGTTTTAATGAATACGATTTTGTACCAGAGTCCTTTGATCGTGACAA
AACAATTGCACTGATAATGAATTCCTCTGGATCTACTGGGTTACCTAAGGGTGTGGCCCTTCCGCATAGA
ACTGCCTGCGTCAGATTCTCGCATGCCAGAGATCCTATTTTTGGCAATCAAATCATTCCGGATACTGCGA
TTTTAAGTGTTGTTCCATTCCATCACGGTTTTGGAATGTTTACTACACTCGGATATTTGATATGTGGATT
TCGAGTCGTCTTAATGTATAGATTTGAAGAAGAGCTGTTTTTACGATCCCTTCAGGATTACAAAATTCAA
AGTGCGTTGCTAGTACCAACCCTATTTTCATTCTTCGCCAAAAGCACTCTGATTGACAAATACGATTTAT
CTAATTTACACGAAATTGCTTCTGGGGGCGCACCTCTTTCGAAAGAAGTCGGGGAAGCGGTTGCAAAACG
CTTCCATCTTCCAGGGATACGACAAGGATATGGGCTCACTGAGACTACATCAGCTATTCTGATTACACCC
GAGGGGGATGATAAACCGGGCGCGGTCGGTAAAGTTGTTCCATTTTTTGAAGCGAAGGTTGTGGATCTGG
ATACCGGGAAAACGCTGGGCGTTAATCAGAGAGGCGAATTATGTGTCAGAGGACCTATGATTATGTCCGG
TTATGTAAACAATCCGGAAGCGACCAACGCCTTGATTGACAAGGATGGATGGCTACATTCTGGAGACATA
GCTTACTGGGACGAAGACGAACACTTCTTCATAGTTGACCGCTTGAAGTCTTTAATTAAATACAAAGGAT
ATCAGGTGGCCCCCGCTGAATTGGAATCGATATTGTTACAACACCCCAACATCTTCGACGCGGGCGTGGC
AGGTCTTCCCGACGATGACGCCGGTGAACTTCCCGCCGCCGTTGTTGTTTTGGAGCACGGAAAGACGATG
ACGGAAAAAGAGATCGTGGATTACGTCGCCAGTCAAGTAACAACCGCGAAAAAGTTGCGCGGAGGAGTTG
TGTTTGTGGACGAAGTACCGAAAGGTCTTACCGGAAAACTCGACGCAAGAAAAATCAGAGAGATCCTCAT
AAAGGCCAAGAAGGGCGGAAAGTAAGTCGACCTGCAGGCATGCAAGCTTTGGACTTCTTCGCCAGAGGTT
TGGTCAAGTCTCCAATCAAGGTTGTCGGCTTGTCTACCTTGCCAGAAATTTACGAAAAGATGGAAAAGGG
TCAAATCGTTGGTAGATACGTTGTTGACACTTCTAAATAAGCGAATTTCTTATGATTTATGATTTTTATT
ATTAAATAAGTTATAAAAAAAATAAGTGTATACAAATTTTAAAGTGACTCTTAGGTTTTAAAACGAAAAT
TCTTGTTCTTGAGTAACTCTTTCCTGTAGGTCAGGTTGCTTTCTCAGGTATAGCATGAGGTCGCTCTTAT
TGACCACACCTCTACCGGCATGCCCGAAATTCCCCTACCCTATGAAAAGCTTGGCGTAATCATGGTCATA
GCTGTTTCCTGTGTGAAATTGTTATCCGCTCACAATTCCACACAACATACGAGCCGGAAGCATAAAGTGT
AAAGCCTGGGGTGCCTAATGAGTGAGCTAACTCACATTAATTGCGTTGCGCTCACTGCCCGCTTTCCAGT
CGGGAAACCTGTCGTGCCAGCTGCATTAATGAATCGGCCAACGCGCGGGGAGAGGCGGTTTGCGTATTGG
GCGC
Features (pLannotate 1.2.2; 19 found; start..end, strand, type, name):
    183..771     -  rep_origin     ori: high-copy-number ColE1/pMB1/pBR322/pUC origin of replication
    942..1802    -  CDS            AmpR: β-lactamase; bla; confers resistance to ampicillin, carbenicillin, and related antibiotics
   1803..1907    -  promoter       AmpR promoter: bla
   2023..2238    +  promoter       URA3 promoter: S. cerevisiae URA3
   2239..3042    +  CDS            URA3: orotidine-5'-phosphate decarboxylase, required for uracil biosynthesis; S. cerevisiae URA3; yeast auxotrophic marker, counterselectable with 5-fluoroorotic acid (5-FOA)
   3132..3148    +  promoter       tet promoter (fragment): E. coli promoter for tetracycline efflux protein gene
   3153..4499    +  rep_origin     2μ ori: yeast 2μ plasmid origin of replication
   4524..4823    -  terminator     ADH2 terminator: transcription terminator for the S. cerevisiae alcohol dehydrogenase 2 (ADH2) gene
   4854..5786    -  CDS            LUCI_RENRE: Experimental evidence at protein level: Swiss-Prot protein existence level 1. Upon binding the substrate, the enzyme catalyzes an oxygenation, producing a very short-lived hydroperoxide that cyclizes into a dioxetanone structure, which collapses, releasing a CO(2) molecule. The spontaneous breakdown of the dioxetanone releases the energy (about 50 kcal/mole) that is necessary to generate the excited state of the coelenteramide product, which is the singlet form of the monoanion. In vivo the product undergoes the process of nonradiative energy transfer to an accessory protein, a green fluoresce
   5794..6186    -  promoter       ADH1 promoter: S. cerevisiae ADH1; promoter for alcohol dehydrogenase 1
   6199..6844    +  promoter       GAP promoter: S. cerevisiae TDH3; promoter for glyceraldehyde-3-phosphate dehydrogenase
   6852..8493    +  CDS            luciferase (fragment): firefly luciferase; luc
   8495..8519    +  misc_feature   MCS (fragment): pUC18/19 multiple cloning site
   8513..8647    +  CDS            ADH1 (fragment): ADH1_YEAST - Also known as ADC1. Experimental evidence at protein level: Swiss-Prot protein existence level 1. This isozyme preferentially catalyzes the conversion of primary unbranched alcohols to their corresponding aldehydes. Also shows activity toward secondary alcohols. From Saccharomyces cerevisiae (strain ATCC 204508 / S288c) (Baker's yeast).
   8651..8838    +  terminator     ADH1 terminator: S. cerevisiae ADH1; transcription terminator for the S. cerevisiae alcohol dehydrogenase 1 (ADH1) gene
   8909..8925    -  protein_bind   lac operator: The lac repressor binds to the lac operator to inhibit transcription in E. coli. This inhibition can be relieved by adding lactose or isopropyl-β-D-thiogalactopyranoside (IPTG). lac repressor encoded by lacI
   8933..8963    -  promoter       lac promoter: promoter for the E. coli lac operon
   8978..8999    -  protein_bind   CAP binding site: CAP binding activates transcription in the presence of cAMP. E. coli catabolite activator protein
   9012..9104    -  CDS            lacI (fragment): lac repressor; lacI; The lac repressor binds to the lac operator to inhibit transcription in E. coli. This inhibition can be relieved by adding lactose or isopropyl-β-D-thiogalactopyranoside (IPTG).
