[The description below was written by a language model from this plasmid's Addgene catalogue record and pLannotate feature annotations shown in this document.]
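Description:
pTH732-2µ-RLuc/staCFLuc is a yeast expression plasmid built on the pBEVY-U backbone, a bidirectional dual-expression shuttle vector for Saccharomyces cerevisiae. In E. coli it replicates at high copy from a ColE1/pUC-type origin and is selected through the ampicillin resistance gene. In yeast it is maintained as a multicopy episome by the 2µ origin and selected by URA3, which complements uracil auxotrophy and can be counterselected with 5-FOA. Remnants of pUC-type cloning sequence (lac promoter and operator, CAP site, a lacI fragment) are also annotated but have no role in the yeast expression cassettes.

The payload is a pair of luciferase reporters placed back to back under divergent constitutive promoters. The TDH3 (GAP) promoter drives firefly luciferase from Photinus pyralis, cloned between BamHI and SalI and followed by the ADH1 terminator. This version lacks the last three codons, which removes the peroxisomal targeting signal so that the fully active enzyme stays out of peroxisomes. In the opposite orientation, the ADH1 promoter drives Renilla luciferase, cloned between XmaI and EcoRI and terminated by the ADH2 terminator. Because both enzymes are expressed from one plasmid, Renilla activity can serve as an internal reference for normalising firefly activity in dual-luciferase assays. The associated publication concerns how translation elongation influences initiation on eukaryotic mRNAs, which suggests use in such studies. The record does not explain the "staC" designation of the firefly gene. The catalogue's total size (7,466 bp) also disagrees with the 9,104 nt depositor sequence from which the feature table was generated.
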