Addgene plasmid #40607: pTH732-2µ-RLuc/staCFLuc
Depositing lab: Tobias von der Haar. Depositing organization: London and South East University Group (LASE). Publication: Translation elongation can control translation initiation on eukaryotic mRNAs. Chu D, Kazana E, Bellanger N, Singh T, Tuite MF, von der Haar T. EMBO J. 2014 Jan 1;33(1):21-34. doi: 10.1002/embj.201385651. Epub 2013 Dec 19. PubMed 24357599.
Backbone
  Vector backbone: pBEVY-U
  Backbone manufacturer: Miller et al (1998) Nucleic Acids Res 26(15):3577-3583
  Backbone size w/o insert (bp): 6518
  Total vector size (bp): 7466
  Vector type: Yeast Expression
  Selectable markers: URA3
Growth in bacteria
  Bacterial resistance: Ampicillin, 100 μg/mL
  Growth temperature: 37°C
  Growth strain: DH5alpha
  Copy number: High Copy
Gene/Insert 1
  Gene/Insert name: Firefly Luciferase (alt name: FLuc)
  Species: Photinus pyralis
  Insert size (bp): 1650
  Mutation: The last three codons of the full-length Firefly luciferase gene have been deleted to yield a luciferase variant which is fully functional, but no longer localises to peroxisomes.
  GenBank ID: AF043450
  Promoter: TDH3
  Cloning method: Restriction Enzyme; 5′ cloning site BamHI (not destroyed); 3′ cloning site SalI (not destroyed)
  Sequencing primers: 5′ TDH3; 3′ M13r
Gene/Insert 2
  Gene/Insert name: Renilla luciferase (alt name: RLuc)
  Species: Synthetic; Renilla reniformis
  Insert size (bp): 942
  GenBank ID: AF043450.1
  Promoter: ADH1
  Cloning method: Restriction Enzyme; 5′ cloning site XmaI (not destroyed); 3′ cloning site EcoRI (not destroyed)
  Sequencing primers: 5′ ADH1; 3′ unknown
Resource information
  A portion of this plasmid was derived from a plasmid made by: Both the FLuc and RLuc genes originated from a plasmid kindly provided by Dr David Bedwell (University of Alabama, Birmingham). Salas-Marco J, Bedwell DM (2004) Molecular and Cellular Biology 24:7769-7778.
Terms and licenses: Academic/Nonprofit Terms; Industry Terms: Not Available to Industry
How to cite: pTH732-2µ-RLuc/staCFLuc was a gift from Tobias von der Haar (Addgene plasmid # 40607 ; http://n2t.net/addgene:40607 ; RRID:Addgene_40607)
