>Addgene plasmid #40607 | pTH732-2µ-RLuc/staCFLuc | addgene partial sequence | sequence record 54652 | yADH1-F 5'-ATACGGCCTTCCTTCCAGTT-3'
GTTTGCTGTCTTGCTATCAAGTATAAATAGACCTGCAATTATTAATCTTTTGTTTCCTCGTCATTGTTCT
CGTTCCCTTTCTTCCTTGTTTCTTTTTCTGCACAATATTTCAAGCTATACCAAGCTACAATCAACTCCCC
GGGATGACTTCGAAAGTTTATGATCCAGAACAAAGGAAACGGATGATAACTGGTCCGCAGTGGTGGGCCA
GATGTAAACAAATGAATGTTCTTGATTCATTTATTAATTATTATGATTCAGAAAAACATGCAGAAAATGC
TGTTATTTTTTTACATGGTAACGCGGCCTCTTCTTATTTATGGCGACATGTTGTGCCACATATTGAGCCA
GTAGCGCGGTGTATTATACCAGACCTTATTGGTATGGGCAAATCAGGCAAATCTGGTAATGGTTCTTATA
GGTTACTTGATCATTACAAATATCTTACTGCATGGTTTGAACTTCTTAATTTACCAAAGAAGATCATTTT
TGTCGGCCATGATTGGGGTGCTTGTTTGGCATTTCATTATAGCTATGAGCATCAAGATAAGATCAAAGCA
ATAGTTCACGCTGAAAGTGTAGTAGATGTGATTGAATCATGGGATGAATGGCCTGATATTGAAGAAGATA
TTGCGTTGATCAAATCTGAAGAAGGAGAAAAAATGGTTTTGGAGAATAACTTCTTCGTGGAAACCATGTT
GCCATCAAAAATCATGAGAAAGTTAGAACCAGAAGAATTTGCAGCATATCTTGAACCATTCAAAGAGAAA
GGTGAAGTTCGTCGTCCAACATTATCATGGCCTCGTGAAATCCCGTTAGTAAAAGGTGGTAAACCTGACG
TTGTACAAATTGTTAGGAATTATAATGCTTATCTACGTGCAA
