>Addgene plasmid #40607 | pTH732-2µ-RLuc/staCFLuc | addgene partial sequence | sequence record 55187 | GPDpro-F 5'-CGGTAGGTATTGATTGTAATTCTG-3'
AGTCTTTTTTTTAGTTTTAAAACACCAAGAACTTAGTTTCGACGGATCCATGGAAGACGCCAAAAACATA
AAGAAAGGCCCGGCGCCATTCTATCCTCTAGAGGATGGAACCGCTGGAGAGCAACTGCATAAGGCTATGA
AGAGATACGCCCTGGTTCCTGGAACAATTGCTTTTACAGATGCACATATCGAGGTGAACATCACGTACGC
GGAATACTTCGAAATGTCCGTTCGGTTGGCAGAAGCTATGAAACGATATGGGCTGAATACAAATCACAGA
ATCGTCGTATGCAGTGAAAACTCTCTTCAATTCTTTATGCCGGTGTTGGGCGCGTTATTTATCGGAGTTG
CAGTTGCGCCCGCGAACGACATTTATAATGAACGTGAATTGCTCAACAGTATGAACATTTCGCAGCCTAC
CGTAGTGTTTGTTTCCAAAAAGGGGTTGCAAAAAATTTTGAACGTGCAAAAAAAATTACCAATAATCCAG
AAAATTATTATCATGGATTCTAAAACGGATTACCAGGGATTTCAGTCGATGTACACGTTCGTCACATCTC
ATCTACCTCCCGGTTTTAATGAATACGATTTTGTACCAGAGTCCTTTGATCGTGACAAAACAATTGCACT
GATAATGAATTCCTCTGGATCTACTGGGTTACCTAAGGGTGTGGCCCTTCCGCATAGAACTGCCTGCGTC
AGATTCTCGCATGCCAGAGATCCTATTTTTGGCAATCAAATCATTCCGGATACTGCGATTTTAAGTGTTG
TTCCATTCCATCACGGTTTTGGAATGTTTACTACACTCGGATATTTGATATGTGGATTTCGAGTCGTCTT
